Addgene plasmid #153344: pMAP L1B
Purpose: (Empty Backbone) Mobius Assembly cloning and expression vector for plants with high-copy number origin of replication
Depositing lab: Naomi Nakayama. Depositing organization: University of Edinburgh. Publication: Mobius Assembly for Plant Systems highlights promoter-terminator interaction in gene regulation. Andreou , Andreas I., Nirkko, Jessica , Ochoa-Villarreal, Marisol , Nakayama, Naomi. bioRxiv, March 31, 2021 10.1101/2021.03.31.437819.
Backbone
  Vector backbone: pMAP
  Backbone size (bp): 4292
  Vector type: Plant Expression
Growth in bacteria
  Bacterial resistance: Kanamycin, 50 μg/mL
  Growth temperature: 37°C
  Growth strain: JM109
  Copy number: High Copy
Gene/Insert
  Gene/Insert name: None
Terms and licenses: Academic/Nonprofit Terms; Industry Terms: Not Available to Industry
How to cite: pMAP L1B was a gift from Naomi Nakayama (Addgene plasmid # 153344 ; http://n2t.net/addgene:153344 ; RRID:Addgene_153344)
