[The description below was written by a language model from this plasmid's Addgene catalogue record and pLannotate feature annotations shown in this document.]
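Description:
pMAP L1B is an empty 4,292 bp acceptor vector from the pMAP series, built for Mobius Assembly cloning and expression in plants. It carries no insert. It replicates in E. coli from a high-copy ColE1/pUC-type origin and is selected with kanamycin through the aphA1 (nptI) aminoglycoside phosphotransferase gene, which lies on the reverse strand. The name suggests a Level 1 acceptor in position B of the assembly scheme, but the record does not spell out this nomenclature, nor the restriction sites or overhangs used for assembly.

The annotated features point to a compact binary-type design. Two tandem left border T-DNA repeats, one of octopine Ach5 type and one of nopaline C58 type, sit just upstream of the cloning region. Border repeats delimit the DNA segment that Agrobacterium transfers into plant cells. No right border repeat and no origin for replication in Agrobacterium were annotated, though roughly 1.5 kb between the E. coli origin and the left borders is unannotated, so the record cannot confirm or exclude either element.

Downstream of the borders is a bacterial cassette in which a fragment of the constitutive J23119 promoter drives spisCP, a chromoprotein-type coding sequence from the coral Stylophora pistillata. It is followed by the rrnB T1 and T7Te terminators. In an empty acceptor, a cassette like this typically serves as a visual dropout marker: colonies retaining it are coloured, while those in which assembled parts have replaced it are not. The record does not state this role explicitly. The depositor and sequencing-derived feature tables agree apart from a one-base offset in coordinates.
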