Features (pLannotate 1.2.2; 8 found; start..end, strand, type, name):
     51..639     +  rep_origin     ori: high-copy-number ColE1/pMB1/pBR322/pUC origin of replication
   2161..2185    +  misc_feature   LB T-DNA repeat: left border repeat from octopine Ach5 T-DNA
   2212..2236    +  misc_feature   LB T-DNA repeat: left border repeat from nopaline C58 T-DNA
   2295..2323    +  promoter       J23119 promoter (fragment): bacterial promoter (Registry of Standard Biological Parts BBa J23119)
   2350..3021    +  CDS            spisCP: spisCP is a fluorescent protein published in 2008, derived from Stylophora pistillata. It is reported to be a tetramer.
   3032..3103    +  terminator     rrnB T1 terminator: transcription terminator T1 from the E. coli rrnB gene
   3119..3146    +  terminator     T7Te terminator: phage T7 early transcription terminator
   3379..4191    -  CDS            aphA1: KKA1_ECOLX - Also known as nptI. Protein inferred from homology: Swiss-Prot protein existence level 3. Resistance to kanamycin and structurally-related aminoglycosides, including amikacin. From Escherichia coli.
>Addgene plasmid #153344 | pMAP L1B | depositor full sequence | sequence record 296918 | pMAP L1B sequence 4292 bps
GATCGGATTGGCGGTTATGCGGTTCCCGTAGAAAAGATCAAAGGATCTTCTTGAGATCCTTTTTTTCTGC
GCGTAATCTGCTGCTTGCAAACAAAAAAACCACCGCTACCAGCGGTGGTTTGTTTGCCGGATCAAGAGCT
ACCAACTCTTTTTCCGAAGGTAACTGGCTTCAGCAGAGCGCAGATACCAAATACTGTTCTTCTAGTGTAG
CCGTAGTTAGGCCACCACTTCAAGAACTCTGTAGCACCGCCTACATACCTCGCTCTGCTAATCCTGTTAC
CAGTGGCTGCTGCCAGTGGCGATAAGTCGTGTCTTACCGGGTTGGACTCAAGACGATAGTTACCGGATAA
GGCGCAGCGGTCGGGCTGAACGGGGGGTTCGTGCACACAGCCCAGCTTGGAGCGAACGACCTACACCGAA
CTGAGATACCTACAGCGTGAGCTATGAGAAAGCGCCACGCTTCCCGAAGGGAGAAAGGCGGACAGGTATC
CGGTAAGCGGCAGGGTCGGAACAGGAGAGCGCACGAGGGAGCTTCCAGGGGGAAACGCCTGGTATCTTTA
TAGTCCTGTCGGGTTTCGCCACCTCTGACTTGAGCGTCGATTTTTGTGATGCTCGTCAGGGGGGCGGAGC
CTATGGAAAAACGCCAGCAACGCGGCCTTTTTACGGTTCCTGGCCTTTTGCTGGCCTTTTGCTCACATGT
TCTTTCCTGCGTTATCCCCTGATTCTGTGGATAACCGTATTACCGCCTTTGAGTGAGCTGCCGATCCGCC
GCCAGTTCAGGCCGTCCGGCCCCGGATTCTGACCATAATTTCATCGAAAAAAGGGGCGCAGCCCTTCTTG
TTCTAATAGTTCTATAAGTTCAGGCGAAAATCGTGCAGCAATTACAAAAGGTTGCGCGTCTATAAGTGGG
GAATCCAGCCGCAAAAGTGGGGAATCCAGCCGCAAAAGTGGGGAATCCAGCCGAAATCGCGGATTGACGA
GTGGGATTTCCCGCCCAATAAATCCACCATGGGAAAGACACTCGACGTTGCCCGCGACCGGGCCTTTGAC
CAGACCGCGACCGTGCTGCCCGCCGAAATGGCGCGGGGGGTCTATATGCGCAACGCCCCCAGCCTCGCGG
CCCTGAAGCTGATGCATCTGATGATCGCCACGGCGGGCGGGCGCATGGCCGATGACGTGCGCCACGAAAT
GCGGCTGGCCGACATCCGCAAGATCGACGGTATGGATAACCACACCCGGGCCAGCCTGACCCCGCTCTTT
GCGGAACTGGCGGCGGCGGTGCTGACCCACGACGACCCGGAAAAGCGGGTCGTGACCATCGGTGGCCTGC
TGGACGAAGCCCGGATCGATTACCGGCACGAGGTCAGCGGCGATCTTCTGGTGTCGTGGACCTTCCGCAG
CATGTTCCGCCGCATGGCGGCGGAATCGAACCATTGGGCGATTCTCGACCGGCAGACCGTGTTCCACCTC
GGCAGCAAGTATTCCGTGCTGTTGTTCCAGCACATCGCCAGCTTCAAGGAATACGACCACATTACCGGCA
AGACCTTTACCGTGCCGGAGTTGCGGGCTGTGTTTGGTATCCCCGAGGGCAAAATCAAGCGTTTCGCAGA
CCTCAACAGAGACGTGCTGACGCCCGCCATTGCCGAAATCAACCAGCTTTCCCGCCTGACTCTGACCGCC
ACGCCGAACAAGATCGGGCGCACCGTGGCCAGCGTGACGATTGCTTGGGAAGAAAAGCCCCTCGAAGGCA
AGCGCTCGACCAAGGCCGAACTGGACCGCCCGAAGGTGGGCCGGAAGGCCCGGCGCGACGGCACCGCCGA
GACGGTGGCACGGGCCTTCCCGGCATCGGGCGGGATCGAGTTCGACCAGCATTGGCGCGACCTCAAGCGG
GCGGCGGGCTGCAACATGGACAACACCATGATCGCCGACAAATTCCGGGCATGGTGCGCCGGGAAGGGCC
TCGCTCTCGATGCCCGGAACATCGAACAGGCGTTCAGCAGCTTCTGCACCAAGGTGGGCCGGGTCTGACC
ATCATCAGTTCGGTGGTCTTCCGACGAACAATAAGGCCGCAAATCGCGGCCTTTTTTATTGATAACAAAA
CCGGCTCAGTTCTGCGTAGAAACCAACATGCAAGCTCCACCGGGTGCAAAGCGGCAGCGGCGGCAGGATA
TATTCAATTGTAAATGGCTTCATGTCCGGGAAATCTACTGGTGGCAGGATATATTGTGGTGTAAACAATG
GAGAAAAAGAGAATTGGAATTCCACCTGCATATCAGAGGAGAGAGACCTTTACGGCTAGCTCAGTCCTAG
GTATAGTGCTAGCTACTAGAGAAAGAGGAGAAATACTAAATGTCGCACTCAAAACAAGCACTGGCAGATA
CGATGAAAATGACGTGGCTGATGGAAGGTTCGGTCAACGGTCACGCCTTTACGATTGAAGGCGAAGGTAC
CGGCAAACCGTATGAAGGTAAACAGAGTGGCACCTTTCGTGTTACGAAAGGCGGTCCGCTGCCGTTTGCG
TTTGATATTGTCGCTCCGACCCTGAAATACGGTTTCAAATGCTTCATGAAATACCCGGCGGATATTCCGG
ACTACTTTAAACTGGCCTTCCCGGAAGGCCTGACGTACGATCGTAAAATTGCGTTTGAAGACGGCGGTTG
TGCGACCGCCACGGTCGAAATGAGCCTGAAGGGTAACACCCTGGTGCATAAAACGAACTTTCAGGGCGGT
AATTTCCCGATTGATGGTCCGGTGATGCAAAAACGCACCCTGGGCTGGGAACCGACCTCTGAAAAAATGA
CGCCGTGCGATGGTATTATCAAAGGCGACACCATCATGTACCTGATGGTTGAAGGCGGTAAAACGCTGAA
ATGTCGTTATGAAAACAATTACCGCGCCAACAAACCAGTGCTGATGCCGCCGAGCCACTTTGTGGATCTG
CGTCTGACCCGCACGAATCTGGATAAAGAAGGTCTGGCGTTCAAACTGGAAGAATATGCTGTTGCCCGTG
TGCTGGAAGTGTAATAAGCTTCAAATAAAACGAAAGGCTCAGTCGAAAGACTGGGCCTTTCGTTTTATCT
GTTGTTTGTCGGTGAACGCTCTCTACTAGAGTCACACTGGCTCACCTTCGGGTGGGCCTTTCTGCGGGTC
TCACGCTGTCAATATGCAGGTGCTGCAGGAATTGTTGATTTTGTGATGACTGATGGCAGGATATATGCGG
TTGTAATTCATTTTTATTGTCTAAATTTCTGTATTTGTTTGTTTGTTCGGTTGTAAATTTTTTTGGAAGA
ACAAGAAAAGAAAAAACACCCGTTAGGGTGTTTTTAGTTAGTGTGGCGCGCCGACTTGCGACATGCGGTC
CTTTGCAATCAACTATTAGAAAAATTCATCCAGCATCAGATGAAATTGCAGTTTGTTCATATCCGGATTA
TCAATGCCATATTTCTGAAACAGACGTTTTTGCAGGCTCGGGCTAAATTCGCCCAGGCAGTTCCACAGAA
TGGCCAGATCCTGATAACGATCCGCAATGCCCACACGGCCCACATCAATGCAGCCAATCAGTTTGCCTTC
ATCGAAAATCAGGTTATCCAGGCTAAAATCGCCGTGGGTCACCACGCTATCCGGGCTAAACGGCAGCAGT
TTATGCATTTCTTTCCACACCTGTTCCACCGGCCAGCCGTTACGTTCATCATCAAAATCGCTCGCATCCA
CCAGGCCGTTGTTCATACGGCTCTGCGCCTGGGCCAGACGAAACACACGATCGCTGTTAAACGGGCAGTT
GCACACCGGAATGCTATGCAGACGACGCAGAAACACGGCCAGCGCATCCACAATGTTTTCGCCGCTATCC
GGATATTCTTCCAGCACCTGAAACGCGGTTTTGCCCGGAATCGCGGTGGTCAGCAGCCACGCATCATCCG
GGGTGCGAATAAAATGTTTAATGGTCGGCAGCGGCATAAATTCGGTCAGCCAGTTCAGACGCACCATTTC
ATCGGTCACATCGTTCGCCACGCTGCCTTTGCCATGTTTCAGAAACAGTTCCGGCGCATCCGGTTTGCCA
TACAGACGATAAATGGTCGCGCCGCTCTGACCCACGTTATCACGCGCCCATTTATAGCCATACAGATCCG
CATCCATGTTGCTGTTCAGACGCGGACGGCTACAGCTCGTTTCACGCTGAATATGGCTCATAACACCCCT
TGTATTACTGTTTATGTAAGCAGACAGTTTTATTGTTCATGATGATATATTTTTATCTTGTGCAATGTAA
CATCAGAGATTTTGAGACACAA
