Features (pLannotate 1.2.2; 8 found; start..end, strand, type, name):
     50..638     +  rep_origin     ori: high-copy-number ColE1/pMB1/pBR322/pUC origin of replication
   2160..2184    +  misc_feature   LB T-DNA repeat: left border repeat from octopine Ach5 T-DNA
   2211..2235    +  misc_feature   LB T-DNA repeat: left border repeat from nopaline C58 T-DNA
   2294..2322    +  promoter       J23119 promoter (fragment): bacterial promoter (Registry of Standard Biological Parts BBa J23119)
   2349..3020    +  CDS            spisCP: spisCP is a fluorescent protein published in 2008, derived from Stylophora pistillata. It is reported to be a tetramer.
   3031..3102    +  terminator     rrnB T1 terminator: transcription terminator T1 from the E. coli rrnB gene
   3118..3145    +  terminator     T7Te terminator: phage T7 early transcription terminator
   3378..4190    -  CDS            aphA1: KKA1_ECOLX - Also known as nptI. Protein inferred from homology: Swiss-Prot protein existence level 3. Resistance to kanamycin and structurally-related aminoglycosides, including amikacin. From Escherichia coli.
>Addgene plasmid #153344 | pMAP L1B | addgene full sequence | sequence record 317038 | Addgene NGS Result
ATCGGATTGGCGGTTATGCGGTTCCCGTAGAAAGGATCAAAGGATCTTCTTGAGATCCTTTTTTTCTGCG
CGTAATCTGCTGCTTGCAAACAAAAAAACCACCGCTACCAGCGGTGGTTTGTTTGCCGGATCAAGAGCTA
CCAACTCTTTTTCCGAAGGTAACTGGCTTCAGCAGAGCGCAGATACCAAATACTGTTCTTCTAGTGTAGC
CGTAGTTAGGCCACCACTTCAAGAACTCTGTAGCACCGCCTACATACCTCGCTCTGCTAATCCTGTTACC
AGTGGCTGCTGCCAGTGGCGATAAGTCGTGTCTTACCGGGTTGGACTCAAGACGATAGTTACCGGATAAG
GCGCAGCGGTCGGGCTGAACGGGGGGTTCGTGCACACAGCCCAGCTTGGAGCGAACGACCTACACCGAAC
TGAGATACCTACAGCGTGAGCTATGAGAAAGCGCCACGCTTCCCGAAGGGAGAAAGGCGGACAGGTATCC
GGTAAGCGGCAGGGTCGGAACAGGAGAGCGCACGAGGGAGCTTCCAGGGGGAAACGCCTGGTATCTTTAT
AGTCCTGTCGGGTTTCGCCACCTCTGACTTGAGCGTCGATTTTTGTGATGCTCGTCAGGGGGGCGGAGCC
TATGGAAAAACGCCAGCAACGCGGCCTTTTTACGGTTCCTGGCCTTTTGCTGGCCTTTTGCTCACATGTT
CTTTCCTGCGTTATCCCCTGATTCTGTGGATAACCGTATTACCGCCTTTGAGTGAGCTGCCGATCCGCCG
CCAGTTCAGGCCGTCCGGCCCCGGATTCTGACCATAATTTCATCGAAAAAAGGGGCGCAGCCCTTCTTGT
TCTAATAGTTCTATAAGTTCAGGCGAAAATCGTGCAGCAATTACAAAAGGTTGCGCGTCTATAAGTGGGG
AATCCAGACGCAAAAGTGGGGAATCCAGCCGCAAAAGTGGGGAATCCAGCCGAAATCGCGGATTGACGAG
TGGGATTTCCCGCCCAATAAATCCACCATGGGAAAGACACTCGACGTTGCCCGCGACCGGGCCTTTGACC
AGACCGCGACCGTGCTGCCCGCCGAAATGGCGCGGGGGGTCTATATGCGCAACGCCCCCAGCCTCGCGGC
CCTGAAGCTGATGCATCTGATGATCGCCACGGCGGGCGGGCGCATGGCCGATGACGTGCGCCACGAAATG
CGGCTGGCCGACATCCGCAAGATCGACGGTATGGATAACCACACCCGGGCCAGCCTGACCCCGCTCTTTG
CGGAACTGGCGGCGGCGGTGCTGACCCACGACGACCCGGAAAAGCGGGTCGTGACCATCGGTGGCCTGCT
GGACGAAGCCCGGATCGATTACCGGCACGAGGTCAGCGGCGATCTTCTGGTGTCGTGGACCTTCCGCAGC
ATGTTCCGCCGCATGGCGGCGGAATCGAACCATTGGGCGATTCTCGACCGGCAGACCGTGTTCCACCTCG
GCAGCAAGTATTCCGTGCTGTTGTTCCAGCACATCGCCAGCTTCAAGGAATACGACCACATTACCGGCAA
GACCTTTACCGTGCCGGAGTTGCGGGCTGTGTTTGGTATCCCCGAGGGCAAAATCAAGCGTTTCGCAGAC
CTCAACAGAGACGTGCTGACGCCCGCCATTGCCGAAATCAACCAGCTTTCCCGCCTGACTCTGACCGCCA
CGCCGAACAAGATCGGGCGCACCGTGGCCAGCGTGACGATTGCTTGGGAAGAAAAGCCCCTCGAAGGCAA
GCGCTCGACCAAGGCCGAACTGGACCGCCCGAAGGTGGGCCGGAAGGCCCGGCGCGACGGCACCGCCGAG
ACGGTGGCACGGGCCTTCCCGGCATCGGGCGGGATCGAGTTCGACCAGCATTGGCGCGACCTCAAGCGGG
CGGCGGGCTGCAACATGGACAACACCATGATCGCCGACAAATTCCGGGCATGGTGCGCCGGGAAGGGCCT
CGCTCTCGATGCCCGGAACATCGAACAGGCGTTCAGCAGCTTCTGCACCAAGGTGGGCCGGGTCTGACCA
TCATCAGTTCGGTGGTCTTCCGACGAACAATAAGGCCGCAAATCGCGGCCTTTTTTATTGATAACAAAAC
CGGCTCAGTTCTGCGTAGAAACCAACATGCAAGCTCCACCGGGTGCAAAGCGGCAGCGGCGGCAGGATAT
ATTCAATTGTAAATGGCTTCATGTCCGGGAAATCTACTGGTGGCAGGATATATTGTGGTGTAAACAATGG
AGAAAAAGAGAATTGGAATTCCACCTGCATATCAGAGGAGAGAGACCTTTACGGCTAGCTCAGTCCTAGG
TATAGTGCTAGCTACTAGAGAAAGAGGAGAAATACTAAATGTCGCACTCAAAACAAGCACTGGCAGATAC
GATGAAAATGACGTGGCTGATGGAAGGTTCGGTCAACGGTCACGCCTTTACGATTGAAGGCGAAGGTACC
GGCAAACCGTATGAAGGTAAACAGAGTGGCACCTTTCGTGTTACGAAAGGCGGTCCGCTGCCGTTTGCGT
TTGATATTGTCGCTCCGACCCTGAAATACGGTTTCAAATGCTTCATGAAATACCCGGCGGATATTCCGGA
CTACTTTAAACTGGCCTTCCCGGAAGGCCTGACGTACGATCGTAAAATTGCGTTTGAAGACGGCGGTTGT
GCGACCGCCACGGTCGAAATGAGCCTGAAGGGTAACACCCTGGTGCATAAAACGAACTTTCAGGGCGGTA
ATTTCCCGATTGATGGTCCGGTGATGCAAAAACGCACCCTGGGCTGGGAACCGACCTCTGAAAAAATGAC
GCCGTGCGATGGTATTATCAAAGGCGACACCATCATGTACCTGATGGTTGAAGGCGGTAAAACGCTGAAA
TGTCGTTATGAAAACAATTACCGCGCCAACAAACCAGTGCTGATGCCGCCGAGCCACTTTGTGGATCTGC
GTCTGACCCGCACGAATCTGGATAAAGAAGGTCTGGCGTTCAAACTGGAAGAATATGCTGTTGCCCGTGT
GCTGGAAGTGTAATAAGCTTCAAATAAAACGAAAGGCTCAGTCGAAAGACTGGGCCTTTCGTTTTATCTG
TTGTTTGTCGGTGAACGCTCTCTACTAGAGTCACACTGGCTCACCTTCGGGTGGGCCTTTCTGCGGGTCT
CACGCTGTCAATATGCAGGTGCTGCAGGAATTGTTGATTTTGTGATGACTGATGGCAGGATATATGCGGT
TGTAATTCATTTTTATTGTCTAAATTTCTGTATTTGTTTGTTTGTTCGGTTGTAAATTTTTTTGGAAGAA
CAAGAAAAGAAAAAACACCCGTTAGGGTGTTTTTAGTTAGTGTGGCGCGCCGACTTGCGACATGCGGTCC
TTTGCAATCAACTATTAGAAAAATTCATCCAGCATCAGATGAAATTGCAGTTTGTTCATATCCGGATTAT
CAATGCCATATTTCTGAAACAGACGTTTTTGCAGGCTCGGGCTAAATTCGCCCAGGCAGTTCCACAGAAT
GGCCAGATCCTGATAACGATCCGCAATGCCCACACGGCCCACATCAATGCAGCCAATCAGTTTGCCTTCA
TCGAAAATCAGGTTATCCAGGCTAAAATCGCCGTGGGTCACCACGCTATCCGGGCTAAACGGCAGCAGTT
TATGCATTTCTTTCCACACCTGTTCCACCGGCCAGCCGTTACGTTCATCATCAAAATCGCTCGCATCCAC
CAGGCCGTTGTTCATACGGCTCTGCGCCTGGGCCAGACGAAACACACGATCGCTGTTAAACGGGCAGTTG
CACACCGGAATGCTATGCAGACGACGCAGAAACACGGCCAGCGCATCCACAATGTTTTCGCCGCTATCCG
GATATTCTTCCAGCACCTGAAACGCGGTTTTGCCCGGAATCGCGGTGGTCAGCAGCCACGCATCATCCGG
GGTGCGAATAAAATGTTTAATGGTCGGCAGCGGCATAAATTCGGTCAGCCAGTTCAGACGCACCATTTCA
TCGGTCACATCGTTCGCCACGCTGCCTTTGCCATGTTTCAGAAACAGTTCCGGCGCATCCGGTTTGCCAT
ACAGACGATAAATGGTCGCGCCGCTCTGACCCACGTTATCACGCGCCCATTTATAGCCATACAGATCCGC
ATCCATGTTGCTGTTCAGACGCGGACGGCTACAGCTCGTTTCACGCTGAATATGGCTCATAACACCCCTT
GTATTACTGTTTATGTAAGCAGACAGTTTTATTGTTCATGATGATATATTTTTATCTTGTGCAATGTAAC
ATCAGAGATTTTGAGACACAAG
